>Addgene plasmid #106102 | px458_2A_GFP_sgRNA_CELF2 | depositor full sequence | sequence record 200913 | px458_2A_GFP_sgRNA_CELF2 sequence 9292 bps
GAGGGCCTATTTCCCATGATTCCTTCATATTTGCATATACGATACAAGGCTGTTAGAGAGATAATTGGAA
TTAATTTGACTGTAAACACAAAGATATTAGTACAAAATACGTGACGTAGAAAGTAATAATTTCTTGGGTA
GTTTGCAGTTTTAAAATTATGTTTTAAAATGGACTATCATATGCTTACCGTAACTTGAAAGTATTTCGAT
TTCTTGGCTTTATATATCTTGTGGAAAGGACGAAACACCGATGTAATGAGAACGACATCAGTTTTAGAGC
TAGAAATAGCAAGTTAAAATAAGGCTAGTCCGTTATCAACTTGAAAAAGTGGCACCGAGTCGGTGCTTTT
TTGTTTTAGAGCTAGAAATAGCAAGTTAAAATAAGGCTAGTCCGTTTTTAGCGCGTGCGCCAATTCTGCA
GACAAATGGCTCTAGAGGTACCCGTTACATAACTTACGGTAAATGGCCCGCCTGGCTGACCGCCCAACGA
CCCCCGCCCATTGACGTCAATAGTAACGCCAATAGGGACTTTCCATTGACGTCAATGGGTGGAGTATTTA
CGGTAAACTGCCCACTTGGCAGTACATCAAGTGTATCATATGCCAAGTACGCCCCCTATTGACGTCAATG
ACGGTAAATGGCCCGCCTGGCATTGTGCCCAGTACATGACCTTATGGGACTTTCCTACTTGGCAGTACAT
CTACGTATTAGTCATCGCTATTACCATGGTCGAGGTGAGCCCCACGTTCTGCTTCACTCTCCCCATCTCC
CCCCCCTCCCCACCCCCAATTTTGTATTTATTTATTTTTTAATTATTTTGTGCAGCGATGGGGGCGGGGG
GGGGGGGGGGGCGCGCGCCAGGCGGGGCGGGGCGGGGCGAGGGGCGGGGCGGGGCGAGGCGGAGAGGTGC
GGCGGCAGCCAATCAGAGCGGCGCGCTCCGAAAGTTTCCTTTTATGGCGAGGCGGCGGCGGCGGCGGCCC
TATAAAAAGCGAAGCGCGCGGCGGGCGGGAGTCGCTGCGACGCTGCCTTCGCCCCGTGCCCCGCTCCGCC
GCCGCCTCGCGCCGCCCGCCCCGGCTCTGACTGACCGCGTTACTCCCACAGGTGAGCGGGCGGGACGGCC
CTTCTCCTCCGGGCTGTAATTAGCTGAGCAAGAGGTAAGGGTTTAAGGGATGGTTGGTTGGTGGGGTATT
AATGTTTAATTACCTGGAGCACCTGCCTGAAATCACTTTTTTTCAGGTTGGACCGGTGCCACCATGGACT
ATAAGGACCACGACGGAGACTACAAGGATCATGATATTGATTACAAAGACGATGACGATAAGATGGCCCC
AAAGAAGAAGCGGAAGGTCGGTATCCACGGAGTCCCAGCAGCCGACAAGAAGTACAGCATCGGCCTGGAC
ATCGGCACCAACTCTGTGGGCTGGGCCGTGATCACCGACGAGTACAAGGTGCCCAGCAAGAAATTCAAGG
TGCTGGGCAACACCGACCGGCACAGCATCAAGAAGAACCTGATCGGAGCCCTGCTGTTCGACAGCGGCGA
AACAGCCGAGGCCACCCGGCTGAAGAGAACCGCCAGAAGAAGATACACCAGACGGAAGAACCGGATCTGC
TATCTGCAAGAGATCTTCAGCAACGAGATGGCCAAGGTGGACGACAGCTTCTTCCACAGACTGGAAGAGT
CCTTCCTGGTGGAAGAGGATAAGAAGCACGAGCGGCACCCCATCTTCGGCAACATCGTGGACGAGGTGGC
CTACCACGAGAAGTACCCCACCATCTACCACCTGAGAAAGAAACTGGTGGACAGCACCGACAAGGCCGAC
CTGCGGCTGATCTATCTGGCCCTGGCCCACATGATCAAGTTCCGGGGCCACTTCCTGATCGAGGGCGACC
TGAACCCCGACAACAGCGACGTGGACAAGCTGTTCATCCAGCTGGTGCAGACCTACAACCAGCTGTTCGA
GGAAAACCCCATCAACGCCAGCGGCGTGGACGCCAAGGCCATCCTGTCTGCCAGACTGAGCAAGAGCAGA
CGGCTGGAAAATCTGATCGCCCAGCTGCCCGGCGAGAAGAAGAATGGCCTGTTCGGAAACCTGATTGCCC
TGAGCCTGGGCCTGACCCCCAACTTCAAGAGCAACTTCGACCTGGCCGAGGATGCCAAACTGCAGCTGAG
CAAGGACACCTACGACGACGACCTGGACAACCTGCTGGCCCAGATCGGCGACCAGTACGCCGACCTGTTT
CTGGCCGCCAAGAACCTGTCCGACGCCATCCTGCTGAGCGACATCCTGAGAGTGAACACCGAGATCACCA
AGGCCCCCCTGAGCGCCTCTATGATCAAGAGATACGACGAGCACCACCAGGACCTGACCCTGCTGAAAGC
TCTCGTGCGGCAGCAGCTGCCTGAGAAGTACAAAGAGATTTTCTTCGACCAGAGCAAGAACGGCTACGCC
GGCTACATTGACGGCGGAGCCAGCCAGGAAGAGTTCTACAAGTTCATCAAGCCCATCCTGGAAAAGATGG
ACGGCACCGAGGAACTGCTCGTGAAGCTGAACAGAGAGGACCTGCTGCGGAAGCAGCGGACCTTCGACAA
CGGCAGCATCCCCCACCAGATCCACCTGGGAGAGCTGCACGCCATTCTGCGGCGGCAGGAAGATTTTTAC
CCATTCCTGAAGGACAACCGGGAAAAGATCGAGAAGATCCTGACCTTCCGCATCCCCTACTACGTGGGCC
CTCTGGCCAGGGGAAACAGCAGATTCGCCTGGATGACCAGAAAGAGCGAGGAAACCATCACCCCCTGGAA
CTTCGAGGAAGTGGTGGACAAGGGCGCTTCCGCCCAGAGCTTCATCGAGCGGATGACCAACTTCGATAAG
AACCTGCCCAACGAGAAGGTGCTGCCCAAGCACAGCCTGCTGTACGAGTACTTCACCGTGTATAACGAGC
TGACCAAAGTGAAATACGTGACCGAGGGAATGAGAAAGCCCGCCTTCCTGAGCGGCGAGCAGAAAAAGGC
CATCGTGGACCTGCTGTTCAAGACCAACCGGAAAGTGACCGTGAAGCAGCTGAAAGAGGACTACTTCAAG
AAAATCGAGTGCTTCGACTCCGTGGAAATCTCCGGCGTGGAAGATCGGTTCAACGCCTCCCTGGGCACAT
ACCACGATCTGCTGAAAATTATCAAGGACAAGGACTTCCTGGACAATGAGGAAAACGAGGACATTCTGGA
AGATATCGTGCTGACCCTGACACTGTTTGAGGACAGAGAGATGATCGAGGAACGGCTGAAAACCTATGCC
CACCTGTTCGACGACAAAGTGATGAAGCAGCTGAAGCGGCGGAGATACACCGGCTGGGGCAGGCTGAGCC
GGAAGCTGATCAACGGCATCCGGGACAAGCAGTCCGGCAAGACAATCCTGGATTTCCTGAAGTCCGACGG
CTTCGCCAACAGAAACTTCATGCAGCTGATCCACGACGACAGCCTGACCTTTAAAGAGGACATCCAGAAA
GCCCAGGTGTCCGGCCAGGGCGATAGCCTGCACGAGCACATTGCCAATCTGGCCGGCAGCCCCGCCATTA
AGAAGGGCATCCTGCAGACAGTGAAGGTGGTGGACGAGCTCGTGAAAGTGATGGGCCGGCACAAGCCCGA
GAACATCGTGATCGAAATGGCCAGAGAGAACCAGACCACCCAGAAGGGACAGAAGAACAGCCGCGAGAGA
ATGAAGCGGATCGAAGAGGGCATCAAAGAGCTGGGCAGCCAGATCCTGAAAGAACACCCCGTGGAAAACA
CCCAGCTGCAGAACGAGAAGCTGTACCTGTACTACCTGCAGAATGGGCGGGATATGTACGTGGACCAGGA
ACTGGACATCAACCGGCTGTCCGACTACGATGTGGACCATATCGTGCCTCAGAGCTTTCTGAAGGACGAC
TCCATCGACAACAAGGTGCTGACCAGAAGCGACAAGAACCGGGGCAAGAGCGACAACGTGCCCTCCGAAG
AGGTCGTGAAGAAGATGAAGAACTACTGGCGGCAGCTGCTGAACGCCAAGCTGATTACCCAGAGAAAGTT
CGACAATCTGACCAAGGCCGAGAGAGGCGGCCTGAGCGAACTGGATAAGGCCGGCTTCATCAAGAGACAG
CTGGTGGAAACCCGGCAGATCACAAAGCACGTGGCACAGATCCTGGACTCCCGGATGAACACTAAGTACG
ACGAGAATGACAAGCTGATCCGGGAAGTGAAAGTGATCACCCTGAAGTCCAAGCTGGTGTCCGATTTCCG
GAAGGATTTCCAGTTTTACAAAGTGCGCGAGATCAACAACTACCACCACGCCCACGACGCCTACCTGAAC
GCCGTCGTGGGAACCGCCCTGATCAAAAAGTACCCTAAGCTGGAAAGCGAGTTCGTGTACGGCGACTACA
AGGTGTACGACGTGCGGAAGATGATCGCCAAGAGCGAGCAGGAAATCGGCAAGGCTACCGCCAAGTACTT
CTTCTACAGCAACATCATGAACTTTTTCAAGACCGAGATTACCCTGGCCAACGGCGAGATCCGGAAGCGG
CCTCTGATCGAGACAAACGGCGAAACCGGGGAGATCGTGTGGGATAAGGGCCGGGATTTTGCCACCGTGC
GGAAAGTGCTGAGCATGCCCCAAGTGAATATCGTGAAAAAGACCGAGGTGCAGACAGGCGGCTTCAGCAA
AGAGTCTATCCTGCCCAAGAGGAACAGCGATAAGCTGATCGCCAGAAAGAAGGACTGGGACCCTAAGAAG
TACGGCGGCTTCGACAGCCCCACCGTGGCCTATTCTGTGCTGGTGGTGGCCAAAGTGGAAAAGGGCAAGT
CCAAGAAACTGAAGAGTGTGAAAGAGCTGCTGGGGATCACCATCATGGAAAGAAGCAGCTTCGAGAAGAA
TCCCATCGACTTTCTGGAAGCCAAGGGCTACAAAGAAGTGAAAAAGGACCTGATCATCAAGCTGCCTAAG
TACTCCCTGTTCGAGCTGGAAAACGGCCGGAAGAGAATGCTGGCCTCTGCCGGCGAACTGCAGAAGGGAA
ACGAACTGGCCCTGCCCTCCAAATATGTGAACTTCCTGTACCTGGCCAGCCACTATGAGAAGCTGAAGGG
CTCCCCCGAGGATAATGAGCAGAAACAGCTGTTTGTGGAACAGCACAAGCACTACCTGGACGAGATCATC
GAGCAGATCAGCGAGTTCTCCAAGAGAGTGATCCTGGCCGACGCTAATCTGGACAAAGTGCTGTCCGCCT
ACAACAAGCACCGGGATAAGCCCATCAGAGAGCAGGCCGAGAATATCATCCACCTGTTTACCCTGACCAA
TCTGGGAGCCCCTGCCGCCTTCAAGTACTTTGACACCACCATCGACCGGAAGAGGTACACCAGCACCAAA
GAGGTGCTGGACGCCACCCTGATCCACCAGAGCATCACCGGCCTGTACGAGACACGGATCGACCTGTCTC
AGCTGGGAGGCGACAAAAGGCCGGCGGCCACGAAAAAGGCCGGCCAGGCAAAAAAGAAAAAGGAATTCGG
CAGTGGAGAGGGCAGAGGAAGTCTGCTAACATGCGGTGACGTCGAGGAGAATCCTGGCCCAGTGAGCAAG
GGCGAGGAGCTGTTCACCGGGGTGGTGCCCATCCTGGTCGAGCTGGACGGCGACGTAAACGGCCACAAGT
TCAGCGTGTCCGGCGAGGGCGAGGGCGATGCCACCTACGGCAAGCTGACCCTGAAGTTCATCTGCACCAC
CGGCAAGCTGCCCGTGCCCTGGCCCACCCTCGTGACCACCCTGACCTACGGCGTGCAGTGCTTCAGCCGC
TACCCCGACCACATGAAGCAGCACGACTTCTTCAAGTCCGCCATGCCCGAAGGCTACGTCCAGGAGCGCA
CCATCTTCTTCAAGGACGACGGCAACTACAAGACCCGCGCCGAGGTGAAGTTCGAGGGCGACACCCTGGT
GAACCGCATCGAGCTGAAGGGCATCGACTTCAAGGAGGACGGCAACATCCTGGGGCACAAGCTGGAGTAC
AACTACAACAGCCACAACGTCTATATCATGGCCGACAAGCAGAAGAACGGCATCAAGGTGAACTTCAAGA
TCCGCCACAACATCGAGGACGGCAGCGTGCAGCTCGCCGACCACTACCAGCAGAACACCCCCATCGGCGA
CGGCCCCGTGCTGCTGCCCGACAACCACTACCTGAGCACCCAGTCCGCCCTGAGCAAAGACCCCAACGAG
AAGCGCGATCACATGGTCCTGCTGGAGTTCGTGACCGCCGCCGGGATCACTCTCGGCATGGACGAGCTGT
ACAAGGAATTCTAACTAGAGCTCGCTGATCAGCCTCGACTGTGCCTTCTAGTTGCCAGCCATCTGTTGTT
TGCCCCTCCCCCGTGCCTTCCTTGACCCTGGAAGGTGCCACTCCCACTGTCCTTTCCTAATAAAATGAGG
AAATTGCATCGCATTGTCTGAGTAGGTGTCATTCTATTCTGGGGGGTGGGGTGGGGCAGGACAGCAAGGG
GGAGGATTGGGAAGAGAATAGCAGGCATGCTGGGGAGCGGCCGCAGGAACCCCTAGTGATGGAGTTGGCC
ACTCCCTCTCTGCGCGCTCGCTCGCTCACTGAGGCCGGGCGACCAAAGGTCGCCCGACGCCCGGGCTTTG
CCCGGGCGGCCTCAGTGAGCGAGCGAGCGCGCAGCTGCCTGCAGGGGCGCCTGATGCGGTATTTTCTCCT
TACGCATCTGTGCGGTATTTCACACCGCATA
[142 nt withheld, positions 6752-6893]
C
[141 nt withheld, positions 6895-7035]
CCTTTGACGTTGGAGTCCACGTTCTTT
[37 nt withheld, positions 7063-7099]
ACCCTATCTCGGGCTATTCTTTTGATTTATAAGGGATTTTGCCGATTTCGGCCTATTGGTTAAAAAATGA
GCTGATTTAACAAAAATTTAACGCGAATTTTAACAAAATATTAACGTTTACAATTTTATGGTGCACTCTC
AGTACAATCTGCTCTGATGCCGCATAGTTAAGCCAGCCCCGACACCCGCCAACACCCGCTGACGCGCCCT
GACGGGCTTGTCTGCTCCCGGCATCCGCTTACAGACAAGCTGTGACCGTCTCCGGGAGCTGCATGTGTCA
GAGGTTTTCACCGTCATCACCGAAACGCGCGAGACGAAAGGGCCTCGTGATACGCCTATTTTTATAGGTT
AATGTCATGATAATAATGGTTTCTTAGACGTCAGGTGGCACTTTTCGGGGAAATGTGCGCGGAACCCCTA
TTTGTTTATTTTTCTAAATACATTCAAATATGTATCCGCTCATGAGACAATAACCCTGATAAATGCTTCA
ATAATATTGAAAAAGGAAGAGTATGAGTATTCAACATTTCCGTGTCGCCCTTATTCCCTTTTTTGCGGCA
TTTTGCCTTCCTGTTTTTGCTCACCCAGAAACGCTGGTGAAAGTAAAAGATGCTGAAGATCAGTTGGGTG
CACGAGTGGGTTACATCGAACTGGATCTCAACAGCGGTAAGATCCTTGAGAGTTTTCGCCCCGAAGAACG
TTTTCCAATGATGAGCACTTTTAAAGTTCTGCTATGTGGCGCGGTATTATCCCGTATTGACGCCGGGCAA
GAGCAACTCGGTCGCCGCATACACTATTCTCAGAATGACTTGGTTGAGTACTCACCAGTCACAGAAAAGC
ATCTTACGGATGGCATGACAGTAAGAGAATTATGCAGTGCTGCCATAACCATGAGTGATAACACTGCGGC
CAACTTACTTCTGACAACGATCGGAGGACCGAAGGAGCTAACCGCTTTTTTGCACAACATGGGGGATCAT
GTAACTCGCCTTGATCGTTGGGAACCGGAGCTGAATGAAGCCATACCAAACGACGAGCGTGACACCACGA
TGCCTGTAGCAATGGCAACAACGTTGCGCAAACTATTAACTGGCGAACTACTTACTCTAGCTTCCCGGCA
ACAATTAATAGACTGGATGGAGGCGGATAAAGTTGCAGGACCACTTCTGCGCTCGGCCCTTCCGGCTGGC
TGGTTTATTGCTGATAAATCTGGAGCCGGTGAGCGTGGAAGCCGCGGTATCATTGCAGCACTGGGGCCAG
ATGGTAAGCCCTCCCGTATCGTAGTTATCTACACGACGGGGAGTCAGGCAACTATGGATGAACGAAATAG
ACAGATCGCTGAGATAGGTGCCTCACTGATTAAGCATTGGTAACTGTCAGACCAAGTTTACTCATATATA
CTTTAGATTGATTTAAAACTTCATTTTTAATTTAAAAGGATCTAGGTGAAGATCCTTTTTGATAATCTCA
TGACCAAAATCCCTTAACGTGAGTTTTCGTTCCACTGAGCGTCAGACCCCGTAGAAAAGATCAAAGGATC
TTCTTGAGATCCTTTTTTTCTGCGCGTAATCTGCTGCTTGCAAACAAAAAAACCACCGCTACCAGCGGTG
GTTTGTTTGCCGGATCAAGAGCTACCAACTCTTTTTCCGAAGGTAACTGGCTTCAGCAGAGCGCAGATAC
CAAATACTGTCCTTCTAGTGTAGCCGTAGTTAGGCCACCACTTCAAGAACTCTGTAGCACCGCCTACATA
CCTCGCTCTGCTAATCCTGTTACCAGTGGCTGCTGCCAGTGGCGATAAGTCGTGTCTTACCGGGTTGGAC
TCAAGACGATAGTTACCGGATAAGGCGCAGCGGTCGGGCTGAACGGGGGGTTCGTGCACACAGCCCAGCT
TGGAGCGAACGACCTACACCGAACTGAGATACCTACAGCGTGAGCTATGAGAAAGCGCCACGCTTCCCGA
AGGGAGAAAGGCGGACAGGTATCCGGTAAGCGGCAGGGTCGGAACAGGAGAGCGCACGAGGGAGCTTCCA
GGGGGAAACGCCTGGTATCTTTATAGTCCTGTCGGGTTTCGCCACCTCTGACTTGAGCGTCGATTTTTGT
GATGCTCGTCAGGGGGGCGGAGCCTATGGAAAAACGCCAGCAACGCGGCCTTTTTACGGTTCCTGGCCTT
TTGCTGGCCTTTTGCTCACATGT
Features (pLannotate 1.2.2; 19 found; start..end, strand, type, name):
      1..241     +  promoter       U6 promoter: RNA polymerase III promoter for human U6 snRNA
    271..346     +  misc_RNA       gRNA scaffold: guide RNA scaffold for the Streptococcus pyogenes CRISPR/Cas9 system
    353..396     +  misc_RNA       gRNA scaffold (fragment): guide RNA scaffold for the Streptococcus pyogenes CRISPR/Cas9 system
    443..728     +  enhancer       CMV enhancer: human cytomegalovirus immediate early enhancer; contains an 18-bp deletion relative to the standard CMV enhancer
    730..1007    +  promoter       chicken β-actin promoter: No description available
   1008..1236    +  intron         hybrid intron: hybrid between chicken β-actin (CBA) and minute virus of mice (MMV) introns (Gray et al., 2011)
   1374..2975    +  CDS            Cas9(N): N-terminal portion of Streptococcus pyogenes Cas9 (Zetsche et al., 2015)
   2976..5474    +  CDS            Cas9(C): C-terminal portion of Streptococcus pyogenes Cas9 (Zetsche et al., 2015)
   5475..5522    +  CDS            nucleoplasmin NLS: bipartite nuclear localization signal from nucleoplasmin
   5592..6305    +  CDS            EGFP: EGFP is a basic (constitutively fluorescent) green fluorescent protein published in 1996, derived from Aequorea victoria. It is reported to be a rapidly-maturing weak dimer with moderate acid sensitivity.
   6339..6450    +  polyA_signal   bGH poly(A) signal: bovine growth hormone polyadenylation signal
   6555..6695    +  repeat_region  AAV2 ITR: inverted terminal repeat of adeno-associated virus serotype 2 inverted
   6700..6751    -  misc_feature   bom (fragment): basis of mobility region from pBR322
   6770..7150    +  rep_origin     M13 ori (sequence partly withheld): M13 bacteriophage origin of replication; arrow indicates direction of (+) strand synthesis
   7226..7275    -  misc_feature   bom (fragment): basis of mobility region from pBR322
   7377..7412    -  CDS            rop (fragment): Rop protein, which maintains plasmids at low copy number; rop
   7507..7611    +  promoter       AmpR promoter: bla
   7612..8472    +  CDS            AmpR: β-lactamase; bla; confers resistance to ampicillin, carbenicillin, and related antibiotics
   8643..9231    +  rep_origin     ori: high-copy-number ColE1/pMB1/pBR322/pUC origin of replication
