>Addgene plasmid #106102 | px458_2A_GFP_sgRNA_CELF2 | addgene full sequence | sequence record 203414 | Addgene NGS Result
GAGGGCCTATTTCCCATGATTCCTTCATATTTGCATATACGATACAAGGCTGTTAGAGAGATAATTGGAA
TTAATTTGACTGTAAACACAAAGATATTAGTACAAAATACGTGACGTAGAAAGTAATAATTTCTTGGGTA
GTTTGCAGTTTTAAAATTATGTTTTAAAATGGACTATCATATGCTTACCGTAACTTGAAAGTATTTCGAT
TTCTTGGCTTTATATATCTTGTGGAAAGGACGAAACACCGATGTAATGAGAACGACATCAGTTTTAGAGC
TAGAAATAGCAAGTTAAAATAAGGCTAGTCCGTTATCAACTTGAAAAAGTGGCACCGAGTCGGTGCTTTT
TTGTTTTAGAGCTAGAAATAGCAAGTTAAAATAAGGCTAGTCCGTTTTTAGCGCGTGCGCCAATTCTGCA
GACAAATGGCTCTAGAGGTACCCGTTACATAACTTACGGTAAATGGCCCGCCTGGCTGACCGCCCAACGA
CCCCCGCCCATTGACGTCAATAGTAACGCCAATAGGGACTTTCCATTGACGTCAATGGGTGGAGTATTTA
CGGTAAACTGCCCACTTGGCAGTACATCAAGTGTATCATATGCCAAGTACGCCCCCTATTGACGTCAATG
ACGGTAAATGGCCCGCCTGGCATTGTGCCCAGTACATGACCTTATGGGACTTTCCTACTTGGCAGTACAT
CTACGTATTAGTCATCGCTATTACCATGGTCGAGGTGAGCCCCACGTTCTGCTTCACTCTCCCCATCTCC
CCCCCCTCCCCACCCCCAATTTTGTATTTATTTATTTTTTAATTATTTTGTGCAGCGATGGGGGCGGGGG
GGGGGGGGGGGGCGCGCGCCAGGCGGGGCGGGGCGGGGCGAGGGGCGGGGCGGGGCGAGGCGGAGAGGTG
CGGCGGCAGCCAATCAGAGCGGCGCGCTCCGAAAGTTTCCTTTTATGGCGAGGCGGCGGCGGCGGCGGCC
CTATAAAAAGCGAAGCGCGCGGCGGGCGGGAGTCGCTGCGCGCTGCCTTCGCCCCGTGCCCCGCTCCGCC
GCCGCCTCGCGCCGCCCGCCCCGGCTCTGACTGACCGCGTTACTCCCACAGGTGAGCGGGCGGGACGGCC
CTTCTCCTCCGGGCTGTAATTAGCTGAGCAAGAGGTAAGGGTTTAAGGGATGGTTGGTTGGTGGGGTATT
AATGTTTAATTACCTGGAGCACCTGCCTGAAATCACTTTTTTTCAGGTTGGACCGGTGCCACCATGGACT
ATAAGGACCACGACGGAGACTACAAGGATCATGATATTGATTACAAAGACGATGACGATAAGATGGCCCC
AAAGAAGAAGCGGAAGGTCGGTATCCACGGAGTCCCAGCAGCCGACAAGAAGTACAGCATCGGCCTGGAC
ATCGGCACCAACTCTGTGGGCTGGGCCGTGATCACCGACGAGTACAAGGTGCCCAGCAAGAAATTCAAGG
TGCTGGGCAACACCGACCGGCACAGCATCAAGAAGAACCTGATCGGAGCCCTGCTGTTCGACAGCGGCGA
AACAGCCGAGGCCACCCGGCTGAAGAGAACCGCCAGAAGAAGATACACCAGACGGAAGAACCGGATCTGC
TATCTGCAAGAGATCTTCAGCAACGAGATGGCCAAGGTGGACGACAGCTTCTTCCACAGACTGGAAGAGT
CCTTCCTGGTGGAAGAGGATAAGAAGCACGAGCGGCACCCCATCTTCGGCAACATCGTGGACGAGGTGGC
CTACCACGAGAAGTACCCCACCATCTACCACCTGAGAAAGAAACTGGTGGACAGCACCGACAAGGCCGAC
CTGCGGCTGATCTATCTGGCCCTGGCCCACATGATCAAGTTCCGGGGCCACTTCCTGATCGAGGGCGACC
TGAACCCCGACAACAGCGACGTGGACAAGCTGTTCATCCAGCTGGTGCAGACCTACAACCAGCTGTTCGA
GGAAAACCCCATCAACGCCAGCGGCGTGGACGCCAAGGCCATCCTGTCTGCCAGACTGAGCAAGAGCAGA
CGGCTGGAAAATCTGATCGCCCAGCTGCCCGGCGAGAAGAAGAATGGCCTGTTCGGAAACCTGATTGCCC
TGAGCCTGGGCCTGACCCCCAACTTCAAGAGCAACTTCGACCTGGCCGAGGATGCCAAACTGCAGCTGAG
CAAGGACACCTACGACGACGACCTGGACAACCTGCTGGCCCAGATCGGCGACCAGTACGCCGACCTGTTT
CTGGCCGCCAAGAACCTGTCCGACGCCATCCTGCTGAGCGACATCCTGAGAGTGAACACCGAGATCACCA
AGGCCCCCCTGAGCGCCTCTATGATCAAGAGATACGACGAGCACCACCAGGACCTGACCCTGCTGAAAGC
TCTCGTGCGGCAGCAGCTGCCTGAGAAGTACAAAGAGATTTTCTTCGACCAGAGCAAGAACGGCTACGCC
GGCTACATTGACGGCGGAGCCAGCCAGGAAGAGTTCTACAAGTTCATCAAGCCCATCCTGGAAAAGATGG
ACGGCACCGAGGAACTGCTCGTGAAGCTGAACAGAGAGGACCTGCTGCGGAAGCAGCGGACCTTCGACAA
CGGCAGCATCCCCCACCAGATCCACCTGGGAGAGCTGCACGCCATTCTGCGGCGGCAGGAAGATTTTTAC
CCATTCCTGAAGGACAACCGGGAAAAGATCGAGAAGATCCTGACCTTCCGCATCCCCTACTACGTGGGCC
CTCTGGCCAGGGGAAACAGCAGATTCGCCTGGATGACCAGAAAGAGCGAGGAAACCATCACCCCCTGGAA
CTTCGAGGAAGTGGTGGACAAGGGCGCTTCCGCCCAGAGCTTCATCGAGCGGATGACCAACTTCGATAAG
AACCTGCCCAACGAGAAGGTGCTGCCCAAGCACAGCCTGCTGTACGAGTACTTCACCGTGTATAACGAGC
TGACCAAAGTGAAATACGTGACCGAGGGAATGAGAAAGCCCGCCTTCCTGAGCGGCGAGCAGAAAAAGGC
CATCGTGGACCTGCTGTTCAAGACCAACCGGAAAGTGACCGTGAAGCAGCTGAAAGAGGACTACTTCAAG
AAAATCGAGTGCTTCGACTCCGTGGAAATCTCCGGCGTGGAAGATCGGTTCAACGCCTCCCTGGGCACAT
ACCACGATCTGCTGAAAATTATCAAGGACAAGGACTTCCTGGACAATGAGGAAAACGAGGACATTCTGGA
AGATATCGTGCTGACCCTGACACTGTTTGAGGACAGAGAGATGATCGAGGAACGGCTGAAAACCTATGCC
CACCTGTTCGACGACAAAGTGATGAAGCAGCTGAAGCGGCGGAGATACACCGGCTGGGGCAGGCTGAGCC
GGAAGCTGATCAACGGCATCCGGGACAAGCAGTCCGGCAAGACAATCCTGGATTTCCTGAAGTCCGACGG
CTTCGCCAACAGAAACTTCATGCAGCTGATCCACGACGACAGCCTGACCTTTAAAGAGGACATCCAGAAA
GCCCAGGTGTCCGGCCAGGGCGATAGCCTGCACGAGCACATTGCCAATCTGGCCGGCAGCCCCGCCATTA
AGAAGGGCATCCTGCAGACAGTGAAGGTGGTGGACGAGCTCGTGAAAGTGATGGGCCGGCACAAGCCCGA
GAACATCGTGATCGAAATGGCCAGAGAGAACCAGACCACCCAGAAGGGACAGAAGAACAGCCGCGAGAGA
ATGAAGCGGATCGAAGAGGGCATCAAAGAGCTGGGCAGCCAGATCCTGAAAGAACACCCCGTGGAAAACA
CCCAGCTGCAGAACGAGAAGCTGTACCTGTACTACCTGCAGAATGGGCGGGATATGTACGTGGACCAGGA
ACTGGACATCAACCGGCTGTCCGACTACGATGTGGACCATATCGTGCCTCAGAGCTTTCTGAAGGACGAC
TCCATCGACAACAAGGTGCTGACCAGAAGCGACAAGAACCGGGGCAAGAGCGACAACGTGCCCTCCGAAG
AGGTCGTGAAGAAGATGAAGAACTACTGGCGGCAGCTGCTGAACGCCAAGCTGATTACCCAGAGAAAGTT
CGACAATCTGACCAAGGCCGAGAGAGGCGGCCTGAGCGAACTGGATAAGGCCGGCTTCATCAAGAGACAG
CTGGTGGAAACCCGGCAGATCACAAAGCACGTGGCACAGATCCTGGACTCCCGGATGAACACTAAGTACG
ACGAGAATGACAAGCTGATCCGGGAAGTGAAAGTGATCACCCTGAAGTCCAAGCTGGTGTCCGATTTCCG
GAAGGATTTCCAGTTTTACAAAGTGCGCGAGATCAACAACTACCACCACGCCCACGACGCCTACCTGAAC
GCCGTCGTGGGAACCGCCCTGATCAAAAAGTACCCTAAGCTGGAAAGCGAGTTCGTGTACGGCGACTACA
AGGTGTACGACGTGCGGAAGATGATCGCCAAGAGCGAGCAGGAAATCGGCAAGGCTACCGCCAAGTACTT
CTTCTACAGCAACATCATGAACTTTTTCAAGACCGAGATTACCCTGGCCAACGGCGAGATCCGGAAGCGG
CCTCTGATCGAGACAAACGGCGAAACCGGGGAGATCGTGTGGGATAAGGGCCGGGATTTTGCCACCGTGC
GGAAAGTGCTGAGCATGCCCCAAGTGAATATCGTGAAAAAGACCGAGGTGCAGACAGGCGGCTTCAGCAA
AGAGTCTATCCTGCCCAAGAGGAACAGCGATAAGCTGATCGCCAGAAAGAAGGACTGGGACCCTAAGAAG
TACGGCGGCTTCGACAGCCCCACCGTGGCCTATTCTGTGCTGGTGGTGGCCAAAGTGGAAAAGGGCAAGT
CCAAGAAACTGAAGAGTGTGAAAGAGCTGCTGGGGATCACCATCATGGAAAGAAGCAGCTTCGAGAAGAA
TCCCATCGACTTTCTGGAAGCCAAGGGCTACAAAGAAGTGAAAAAGGACCTGATCATCAAGCTGCCTAAG
TACTCCCTGTTCGAGCTGGAAAACGGCCGGAAGAGAATGCTGGCCTCTGCCGGCGAACTGCAGAAGGGAA
ACGAACTGGCCCTGCCCTCCAAATATGTGAACTTCCTGTACCTGGCCAGCCACTATGAGAAGCTGAAGGG
CTCCCCCGAGGATAATGAGCAGAAACAGCTGTTTGTGGAACAGCACAAGCACTACCTGGACGAGATCATC
GAGCAGATCAGCGAGTTCTCCAAGAGAGTGATCCTGGCCGACGCTAATCTGGACAAAGTGCTGTCCGCCT
ACAACAAGCACCGGGATAAGCCCATCAGAGAGCAGGCCGAGAATATCATCCACCTGTTTACCCTGACCAA
TCTGGGAGCCCCTGCCGCCTTCAAGTACTTTGACACCACCATCGACCGGAAGAGGTACACCAGCACCAAA
GAGGTGCTGGACGCCACCCTGATCCACCAGAGCATCACCGGCCTGTACGAGACACGGATCGACCTGTCTC
AGCTGGGAGGCGACAAAAGGCCGGCGGCCACGAAAAAGGCCGGCCAGGCAAAAAAGAAAAAGGAATTCGG
CAGTGGAGAGGGCAGAGGAAGTCTGCTAACATGCGGTGACGTCGAGGAGAATCCTGGCCCAGTGAGCAAG
GGCGAGGAGCTGTTCACCGGGGTGGTGCCCATCCTGGTCGAGCTGGACGGCGACGTAAACGGCCACAAGT
TCAGCGTGTCCGGCGAGGGCGAGGGCGATGCCACCTACGGCAAGCTGACCCTGAAGTTCATCTGCACCAC
CGGCAAGCTGCCCGTGCCCTGGCCCACCCTCGTGACCACCCTGACCTACGGCGTGCAGTGCTTCAGCCGC
TACCCCGACCACATGAAGCAGCACGACTTCTTCAAGTCCGCCATGCCCGAAGGCTACGTCCAGGAGCGCA
CCATCTTCTTCAAGGACGACGGCAACTACAAGACCCGCGCCGAGGTGAAGTTCGAGGGCGACACCCTGGT
GAACCGCATCGAGCTGAAGGGCATCGACTTCAAGGAGGACGGCAACATCCTGGGGCACAAGCTGGAGTAC
AACTACAACAGCCACAACGTCTATATCATGGCCGACAAGCAGAAGAACGGCATCAAGGTGAACTTCAAGA
TCCGCCACAACATCGAGGACGGCAGCGTGCAGCTCGCCGACCACTACCAGCAGAACACCCCCATCGGCGA
CGGCCCCGTGCTGCTGCCCGACAACCACTACCTGAGCACCCAGTCCGCCCTGAGCAAAGACCCCAACGAG
AAGCGCGATCACATGGTCCTGCTGGAGTTCGTGACCGCCGCCGGGATCACTCTCGGCATGGACGAGCTGT
ACAAGGAATTCTAACTAGAGCTCGCTGATCAGCCTCGACTGTGCCTTCTAGTTGCCAGCCATCTGTTGTT
TGCCCCTCCCCCGTGCCTTCCTTGACCCTGGAAGGTGCCACTCCCACTGTCCTTTCCTAATAAAATGAGG
AAATTGCATCGCATTGTCTGAGTAGGTGTCATTCTATTCTGGGGGGTGGGGTGGGGCAGGACAGCAAGGG
GGAGGATTGGGAAGAGAATAGCAGGCATGCTGGGGAGCGGCCGCAGGAACCCCTAGTGATGGAGTTGGCC
ACTCCCTCTCTGCGCGCTCGCTCGCTCACTGAGGCCGGGCGACCAAAGGTCGCCCGACGCCCGGGCTTTG
CCCGGGCGGCCTCAGTGAGCGAGCGAGCGCGCAGCTGCCTGCAGGGGCGCCTGATGCGGTATTTTCTCCT
TACGCATCTGTGCGGTATTTCACACCGCATA
[95 nt withheld, positions 6752-6846]
T
[46 nt withheld, positions 6848-6893]
C
[141 nt withheld, positions 6895-7035]
CCTTTGACGTTGGAGTCCACGTTCTTT
[37 nt withheld, positions 7063-7099]
ACTCTATCTCGGGCTATTCTTTTGATTTATAAGGGATTTTGCCGATTTCGGTCTATTGGTTAAAAAATGA
GCTGATTTAACAAAAATTTAACGCGAATTTTAACAAAATATTAACGTTTACAATTTTATGGTGCACTCTC
AGTACAATCTGCTCTGATGCCGCATAGTTAAGCCAGCCCCGACACCCGCCAACACCCGCTGACGCGCCCT
GACGGGCTTGTCTGCTCCCGGCATCCGCTTACAGACAAGCTGTGACCGTCTCCGGGAGCTGCATGTGTCA
GAGGTTTTCACCGTCATCACCGAAACGCGCGAGACGAAAGGGCCTCGTGATACGCCTATTTTTATAGGTT
AATGTCATGATAATAATGGTTTCTTAGACGTCAGGTGGCACTTTTCGGGGAAATGTGCGCGGAACCCCTA
TTTGTTTATTTTTCTAAATACATTCAAATATGTATCCGCTCATGAGACAATAACCCTGATAAATGCTTCA
ATAATATTGAAAAAGGAAGAGTATGAGTATTCAACATTTCCGTGTCGCCCTTATTCCCTTTTTTGCGGCA
TTTTGCCTTCCTGTTTTTGCTCACCCAGAAACGCTGGTGAAAGTAAAAGATGCTGAAGATCAGTTGGGTG
CACGAGTGGGTTACATCGAACTGGATCTCAACAGCGGTAAGATCCTTGAGAGTTTTCGCCCCGAAGAACG
TTTTCCAATGATGAGCACTTTTAAAGTTCTGCTATGTGGCGCGGTATTATCCCGTATTGACGCCGGGCAA
GAGCAACTCGGTCGCCGCATACACTATTCTCAGAATGACTTGGTTGAGTACTCACCAGTCACAGAAAAGC
ATCTTACGGATGGCATGACAGTAAGAGAATTATGCAGTGCTGCCATAACCATGAGTGATAACACTGCGGC
CAACTTACTTCTGACAACGATCGGAGGACCGAAGGAGCTAACCGCTTTTTTGCACAACATGGGGGATCAT
GTAACTCGCCTTGATCGTTGGGAACCGGAGCTGAATGAAGCCATACCAAACGACGAGCGTGACACCACGA
TGCCTGTAGCAATGGCAACAACGTTGCGCAAACTATTAACTGGCGAACTACTTACTCTAGCTTCCCGGCA
ACAATTAATAGACTGGATGGAGGCGGATAAAGTTGCAGGACCACTTCTGCGCTCGGCCCTTCCGGCTGGC
TGGTTTATTGCTGATAAATCTGGAGCCGGTGAGCGTGGAAGCCGCGGTATCATTGCAGCACTGGGGCCAG
ATGGTAAGCCCTCCCGTATCGTAGTTATCTACACGACGGGGAGTCAGGCAACTATGGATGAACGAAATAG
ACAGATCGCTGAGATAGGTGCCTCACTGATTAAGCATTGGTAACTGTCAGACCAAGTTTACTCATATATA
CTTTAGATTGATTTAAAACTTCATTTTTAATTTAAAAGGATCTAGGTGAAGATCCTTTTTGATAATCTCA
TGACCAAAATCCCTTAACGTGAGTTTTCGTTCCACTGAGCGTCAGACCCCGTAGAAAAGATCAAAGGATC
TTCTTGAGATCCTTTTTTTCTGCGCGTAATCTGCTGCTTGCAAACAAAAAAACCACCGCTACCAGCGGTG
GTTTGTTTGCCGGATCAAGAGCTACCAACTCTTTTTCCGAAGGTAACTGGCTTCAGCAGAGCGCAGATAC
CAAATACTGTTCTTCTAGTGTAGCCGTAGTTAGGCCACCACTTCAAGAACTCTGTAGCACCGCCTACATA
CCTCGCTCTGCTAATCCTGTTACCAGTGGCTGCTGCCAGTGGCGATAAGTCGTGTCTTACCGGGTTGGAC
TCAAGACGATAGTTACCGGATAAGGCGCAGCGGTCGGGCTGAACGGGGGGTTCGTGCACACAGCCCAGCT
TGGAGCGAACGACCTACACCGAACTGAGATACCTACAGCGTGAGCTATGAGAAAGCGCCACGCTTCCCGA
AGGGAGAAAGGCGGACAGGTATCCGGTAAGCGGCAGGGTCGGAACAGGAGAGCGCACGAGGGAGCTTCCA
GGGGGAAACGCCTGGTATCTTTATAGTCCTGTCGGGTTTCGCCACCTCTGACTTGAGCGTCGATTTTTGT
GATGCTCGTCAGGGGGGCGGAGCCTATGGAAAAACGCCAGCAACGCGGCCTTTTTACGGTTCCTGGCCTT
TTGCTGGCCTTTTGCTCACATGT
Features (pLannotate 1.2.2; 19 found; start..end, strand, type, name):
      1..241     +  promoter       U6 promoter: RNA polymerase III promoter for human U6 snRNA
    271..346     +  misc_RNA       gRNA scaffold: guide RNA scaffold for the Streptococcus pyogenes CRISPR/Cas9 system
    353..396     +  misc_RNA       gRNA scaffold (fragment): guide RNA scaffold for the Streptococcus pyogenes CRISPR/Cas9 system
    443..728     +  enhancer       CMV enhancer: human cytomegalovirus immediate early enhancer; contains an 18-bp deletion relative to the standard CMV enhancer
    730..1008    +  promoter       chicken β-actin promoter: No description available
   1009..1236    +  intron         hybrid intron: hybrid between chicken β-actin (CBA) and minute virus of mice (MMV) introns (Gray et al., 2011)
   1374..2975    +  CDS            Cas9(N): N-terminal portion of Streptococcus pyogenes Cas9 (Zetsche et al., 2015)
   2976..5474    +  CDS            Cas9(C): C-terminal portion of Streptococcus pyogenes Cas9 (Zetsche et al., 2015)
   5475..5522    +  CDS            nucleoplasmin NLS: bipartite nuclear localization signal from nucleoplasmin
   5592..6305    +  CDS            EGFP: EGFP is a basic (constitutively fluorescent) green fluorescent protein published in 1996, derived from Aequorea victoria. It is reported to be a rapidly-maturing weak dimer with moderate acid sensitivity.
   6339..6450    +  polyA_signal   bGH poly(A) signal: bovine growth hormone polyadenylation signal
   6555..6695    +  repeat_region  AAV2 ITR: inverted terminal repeat of adeno-associated virus serotype 2 inverted
   6700..6751    -  misc_feature   bom (fragment): basis of mobility region from pBR322
   6770..7225    +  rep_origin     f1 ori (sequence partly withheld): f1 bacteriophage origin of replication; arrow indicates direction of (+) strand synthesis
   7226..7275    -  misc_feature   bom (fragment): basis of mobility region from pBR322
   7377..7412    -  CDS            rop (fragment): Rop protein, which maintains plasmids at low copy number; rop
   7507..7611    +  promoter       AmpR promoter: bla
   7612..8472    +  CDS            AmpR: β-lactamase; bla; confers resistance to ampicillin, carbenicillin, and related antibiotics
   8643..9231    +  rep_origin     ori: high-copy-number ColE1/pMB1/pBR322/pUC origin of replication
