[The description below was written by a language model from this plasmid's Addgene catalogue record and pLannotate feature annotations shown in this document.]
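Description:
px458_2A_GFP_sgRNA_CELF2 is an all-in-one CRISPR knockout plasmid of 9,292 bp built on the px458 backbone. It is designed to express Streptococcus pyogenes Cas9, EGFP and a single guide RNA against human CELF2, an RNA-binding protein gene also known as CUGBP2 or ETR-3. It is propagated in E. coli through a high-copy ColE1/pUC-type origin and selected with ampicillin via the β-lactamase gene. A filamentous phage origin (annotated as f1 or M13, depending on the sequence record) is also present. The depositor-supplied and sequencing-derived records are the same length and give essentially identical annotations.

The plasmid carries two expression units. A human U6 RNA polymerase III promoter drives the sgRNA: the CELF2-specific spacer sits in the short gap between the promoter and the S. pyogenes guide scaffold, although the cloning sites used are not recorded. Downstream, a hybrid promoter made of the CMV enhancer, chicken β-actin promoter and a hybrid intron drives the Cas9 coding sequence. The annotation software splits this sequence into contiguous N- and C-terminal portions, but it forms one continuous reading frame. A nucleoplasmin nuclear localization signal follows Cas9, then EGFP and a bovine growth hormone polyadenylation signal. The plasmid name indicates that a 2A peptide links Cas9 to EGFP, which would yield separate proteins from one transcript, though this element is not annotated in the feature tables. A single AAV2 inverted terminal repeat lies after the cassette, and one ITR alone does not make a packageable AAV genome.

EGFP fluorescence marks cells that have taken up the plasmid and express Cas9, so they can be identified or enriched when generating CELF2 knockouts in human cells.
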