Addgene plasmid #106102: px458_2A_GFP_sgRNA_CELF2
Purpose: CRISPR knockout. Expresses Cas9, EGFP, and sgRNA targeting CELF2
Depositing lab: Thomas Tuschl. Depositing organization: Rockefeller University. Publication: The TIA1 RNA-Binding Protein Family Regulates EIF2AK2-Mediated Stress Response and Cell Cycle Progression. Meyer C, Garzia A, Mazzola M, Gerstberger S, Molina H, Tuschl T. Mol Cell. 2018 Feb 15;69(4):622-635.e6. doi: 10.1016/j.molcel.2018.01.011. PubMed 29429924.
Backbone
  Vector backbone: px458
  Vector type: CRISPR
Growth in bacteria
  Bacterial resistance: Ampicillin, 100 μg/mL
  Growth temperature: 37°C
  Growth strain: DH5alpha
  Copy number: Unknown
Gene/Insert
  Gene/Insert name: gRNA targeting CELF2
  gRNA/shRNA sequence: ATGTAATGAGAACGACATCA
  Species: H. sapiens (human)
  Entrez Gene: CELF2 (a.k.a. BRUNOL3, CELF-2, CUG-BP2, CUGBP2, DEE97, ETR-3, ETR3, NAPOR)
  Cloning method: Restriction Enzyme; 5′ cloning site unknown (unknown if destroyed); 3′ cloning site unknown (unknown if destroyed)
Terms and licenses: Academic/Nonprofit Terms; Industry Terms: Not Available to Industry
How to cite: px458_2A_GFP_sgRNA_CELF2 was a gift from Thomas Tuschl (Addgene plasmid # 106102 ; http://n2t.net/addgene:106102 ; RRID:Addgene_106102)
